>Addgene plasmid #208680 | pAAV-hSyn-DIO-GRAB_VIP1.0 | addgene full sequence | sequence record 412589 | Addgene NGS Result
ATCTCAGGTGATCTACCCACCTTGGCCTCCCAAATTGCTGGGATTACAGGCGTGAACCACTGCTCCCTTC
CCTGTCCTTCTGATTTTGTAGGTAACCACGTGCGGACCGAGCGGCCGCAGGAACCCCTAGTGATGGAGTT
GGCCACTCCCTCTCTGCGCGCTCGCTCGCTCACTGAGGCCGGGCGACCAAAGGTCGCCCGACGCCCGGGC
TTTGCCCGGGCGGCCTCAGTGAGCGAGCGAGCGCGCAGCTGCCTGCAGGGGCGCCTGATGCGGTATTTTC
TCCTTACGCATCTGTGCGGTATTTCACACCGCATA
[95 nt withheld, positions 316-410]
T
[46 nt withheld, positions 412-457]
C
[141 nt withheld, positions 459-599]
CCTTTGACGTTGGAGTCCACGTTCTTT
[37 nt withheld, positions 627-663]
ACTCTATCTCGGGCTATTCTTTTGATTTATAAGGGATTTTGCCGATTTCGGTCTATTGGTTAAAAAATGA
GCTGATTTAACAAAAATTTAACGCGAATTTTAACAAAATATTAACGTTTACAATTTTATGGTGCACTCTC
AGTACAATCTGCTCTGATGCCGCATAGTTAAGCCAGCCCCGACACCCGCCAACACCCGCTGACGCGCCCT
GACGGGCTTGTCTGCTCCCGGCATCCGCTTACAGACAAGCTGTGACCGTCTCCGGGAGCTGCATGTGTCA
GAGGTTTTCACCGTCATCACCGAAACGCGCGAGACGAAAGGGCCTCGTGATACGCCTATTTTTATAGGTT
AATGTCATGATAATAATGGTTTCTTAGACGTCAGGTGGCACTTTTCGGGGAAATGTGCGCGGAACCCCTA
TTTGTTTATTTTTCTAAATACATTCAAATATGTATCCGCTCATGAGACAATAACCCTGATAAATGCTTCA
ATAATATTGAAAAAGGAAGAGTATGAGTATTCAACATTTCCGTGTCGCCCTTATTCCCTTTTTTGCGGCA
TTTTGCCTTCCTGTTTTTGCTCACCCAGAAACGCTGGTGAAAGTAAAAGATGCTGAAGATCAGTTGGGTG
CACGAGTGGGTTACATCGAACTGGATCTCAACAGCGGTAAGATCCTTGAGAGTTTTCGCCCCGAAGAACG
TTTTCCAATGATGAGCACTTTTAAAGTTCTGCTATGTGGCGCGGTATTATCCCGTATTGACGCCGGGCAA
GAGCAACTCGGTCGCCGCATACACTATTCTCAGAATGACTTGGTTGAGTACTCACCAGTCACAGAAAAGC
ATCTTACGGATGGCATGACAGTAAGAGAATTATGCAGTGCTGCCATAACCATGAGTGATAACACTGCGGC
CAACTTACTTCTGACAACGATCGGAGGACCGAAGGAGCTAACCGCTTTTTTGCACAACATGGGGGATCAT
GTAACTCGCCTTGATCGTTGGGAACCGGAGCTGAATGAAGCCATACCAAACGACGAGCGTGACACCACGA
TGCCTGTAGCAATGGCAACAACGTTGCGCAAACTATTAACTGGCGAACTACTTACTCTAGCTTCCCGGCA
ACAATTAATAGACTGGATGGAGGCGGATAAAGTTGCAGGACCACTTCTGCGCTCGGCCCTTCCGGCTGGC
TGGTTTATTGCTGATAAATCTGGAGCCGGTGAGCGTGGGTCTCGCGGTATCATTGCAGCACTGGGGCCAG
ATGGTAAGCCCTCCCGTATCGTAGTTATCTACACGACGGGGAGTCAGGCAACTATGGATGAACGAAATAG
ACAGATCGCTGAGATAGGTGCCTCACTGATTAAGCATTGGTAACTGTCAGACCAAGTTTACTCATATATA
CTTTAGATTGATTTAAAACTTCATTTTTAATTTAAAAGGATCTAGGTGAAGATCCTTTTTGATAATCTCA
TGACCAAAATCCCTTAACGTGAGTTTTCGTTCCACTGAGCGTCAGACCCCGTAGAAAAGATCAAAGGATC
TTCTTGAGATCCTTTTTTTCTGCGCGTAATCTGCTGCTTGCAAACAAAAAAACCACCGCTACCAGCGGTG
GTTTGTTTGCCGGATCAAGAGCTACCAACTCTTTTTCCGAAGGTAACTGGCTTCAGCAGAGCGCAGATAC
CAAATACTGTTCTTCTAGTGTAGCCGTAGTTAGGCCACCACTTCAAGAACTCTGTAGCACCGCCTACATA
CCTCGCTCTGCTAATCCTGTTACCAGTGGCTGCTGCCAGTGGCGATAAGTCGTGTCTTACCGGGTTGGAC
TCAAGACGATAGTTACCGGATAAGGCGCAGCGGTCGGGCTGAACGGGGGGTTCGTGCACACAGCCCAGCT
TGGAGCGAACGACCTACACCGAACTGAGATACCTACAGCGTGAGCTATGAGAAAGCGCCACGCTTCCCGA
AGGGAGAAAGGCGGACAGGTATCCGGTAAGCGGCAGGGTCGGAACAGGAGAGCGCACGAGGGAGCTTCCA
GGGGGAAACGCCTGGTATCTTTATAGTCCTGTCGGGTTTCGCCACCTCTGACTTGAGCGTCGATTTTTGT
GATGCTCGTCAGGGGGGCGGAGCCTATGGAAAAACGCCAGCAACGCGGCCTTTTTACGGTTCCTGGCCTT
TTGCTGGCCTTTTGCTCACATGTCCTGCAGGCAGCTGCGCGCTCGCTCGCTCACTGAGGCCGCCCGGGCG
TCGGGCGACCTTTGGTCGCCCGGCCTCAGTGAGCGAGCGAGCGCGCAGAGAGGGAGTGGCCAACTCCATC
ACTAGGGGTTCCTGCGGCCGCACGCGTATGAGGCGGGGTGGGGGTGCCTACCTGACGACCGACCCCGACC
CACTGGACAAGCACCCAACCCCCATTCCCCAAATTGCGCATCCCCTATCAGAGAGGGGGAGGGGAAACAG
GATGCGGCGAGGCGCGTGCGCACTGCCAGCTTCAGCACCGCGGACAGTGCCTTCGCCCCCGCCTGGCGGC
GCGCGCCACCGCCGCCTCAGCACTGAAGGCGCGCTGACGTCACTCGCCGGTCCCCCGCAAACTCCCCTTC
CCGGCCACCTTGGTCGCGTCCGCGCCGCCGCCGGCCCAGCCGGACCGCACCACGCGAGGCGCGAGATAGG
GGGGCACGGGCGCGACCATCTGCGCTGCGGCGCCGGCGACTCAGCGCTGCCTCAGTCTGCGGTGGGCAGC
GGAGGAGTCGTGTCGTGCCTGAGAGCGCAGTCGAGAAACCGGTGCCACCTCTAGAGTCGACTCCGGAATA
ACTTCGTATAGGATACTTTATACGAAGTTATGCAGAATGGTAGCTGGATTGTAGCTGCTATTAGCAATAT
GAAACCTCTTAATAACTTCGTATAGCATACATTATACGAAGTTATGGCGCATATGCTAGATGACCGAGGT
CTCCGTTTGCAGGAAGGACTGGGCGCGGGAGCCGCGGTGGAACTGCAGGGCGCCCTCCGAGCCGTTGCGG
GAGAAGGAGGAACCGCAGACCCTGTAATCCCGGCTCGCGGACGGGGTCGGGCACCGGCTTCGCCATTTTC
GCTTCAGCTCGCACTGCACCTCACTGTTCAGGAAACAGTAGAGGACGGCCACCACCAGGCCCTGGAACGA
CCCGAGGCACAGCTCAAACAGTATCTGGTATTTGGAGGAGATGCTGATGGGAAACACGGCAAACACCATG
TAGTGGACGCCGAACAGCGGGATAAGCAGGAGCGTGGACTTGGCCAGCCTCTTGTACTGAGACCCGCGCC
AGCGTGCTGCTGCTCCGGTGTTGTACTCCAGCTTGTGCCCCAGGATGTTGCCGTCCTCCTTGAAGTCGAT
GCCCTTCAGCTCGATGCGGTTCACCAGGGTGTCGCCCTCGAACTTCACCTCGGCGCGGGTCTTGTAGTTG
CCGTCGTCCTTGAAGAAGATGGTGCGCTCCTGGATGTAGCCTTCGGGCATGGCGGACTTGAAGAAGTCGT
GCTGCTTCATGTGGTCGGGGTAGCGGCTGAAGCACTGCACGCCGTAGGTCAGGGTGGTCACGAGGGTGGG
CCAGGGCACGGGCAGCTTGCCGGTGGTGCAGATGAACTTCAGGGTCAGCTTGCCGTAGGTGGCATCGCCC
TCACCCTCGCCGGACACGCTGAACTTGTGGCCGTTTACGTCGCCGTCCAGCTCGACCAGGATGGGCACCA
CCCCGGTGAACAGCTCCTCGCCCTTTCTCACCATGCTCCCTCCGGTACCGCCCTTGTACAGCTCGTCCAT
GCCGAGAGTGATCCCGGCGGCGGTCACGAACTCCAGCAGGACCATGTGATCGCGCTTCTCGTTGGGGTCT
TTCGAAAGTTTGGACTGCACGCTCAGGTAGTGGTTGTCGGGCAGCAGCACGGGGCCGTCGCCGATGGGGG
TGTTCTGCTGGTAGTGGTAGGCGAGCTGCACGCCGCCGTCCTCGATGTTGTGGCGGATGTGGAAGTTCGC
CTTGATGCCGTTCTTCTGCTTGTCGGCCTTGATATAGACGTTTCCTCCCTCCTCCAGGTCCAGCGCGTCG
GTGTCGCGCGGCCCGGCCGGCGCGGGTGGGGATGTTAACTTCTGCAGCAAAATTCGTATAATACTAATGA
AAAGGACAAAATTGACGATGATGGAAATTAAAATCGGTATTCGTATGACCCACCAGGGCACACTGTGGTC
GTTTGTATCCCAGCAACCGGTGTCTTCTAAGTAGAGCCTGGCCGCAGTCCATGCACCGATGCAGACGGTG
GGGAGGCCCCATCCGATCAGGAGGTAGGCCAGGAAGCACCTTCTAGGGGGGAGCATGGCCACCAGGAGGG
TGTGGAGGTAGAGCCCCTCCACCAGCAGCCAGAAGAAGTTGGCCATGATGCAGTACTGCAGGAAGACCAG
GCTCAGCTTGCAGCCCACCCAGGAGGATGGCTGGTCAGGGCAGTGCAACGTGCCAGAGCTGGAGTAGAGA
ACGTCGTCCTTGACCAGCACTGAGATGGCTCTCAGGATGAAGGACAGGAACAGGTTCAGGTGGATGTAAT
TCCTGGTGCAGTGCAGCTTCCTGAAGAGGCACAGAATTATGCTTCCTGTTGCAAGAGACATCAGAGAGAC
ACTGTAGCCCAGGGTATAAATGGCCTTCACCAGAATATAAAACGTGATCTTGCTCTCATCCTCCGGGTCG
CTGTAGCCACAGGCATCGACGAAATCTGGGAACGTCTCTGACCATCCGTCACTCGTACAGTTTTTGCTTA
TGTTTCCTGCTTTGCTGTAAAAATTGCTGAAGACTTTTGGGCAGGGCACCGTGACGGTCTCTCCCACATT
GGCAGGCCGCCAGCACGTGATGTTGTCCCAGACGCCACTGCAGGCTTTGTGTTTTTCTGTTTGAGACCTC
AGAAGCTCTGCACATTTTGTTTCTTCCTCCTGTATTTCCAGATGAAATCGGCATTCTGGGTGAATGCTGT
TCACGGGGGCGAGCAGCCAGCAGGTCAGCAGCGCGGGAGGCAGCAGCGTCCGACCGGTGGTGCCAACTTT
TTTGTACAAACTTGTGTCACCAGTGGAACCTGGAACCCAGAGCAGCAGTACCCATAGCAGGAGTGTGTCT
GTCTCCATGGTGGCGCTAGCATAACTTCGTATAAAGTATCCTATACGAAGTTATTTGCCTTAACCCAGAA
ATTATCACTGTTATTCTTTAGAATGGTGCAAAGAATAACTTCGTATAATGTATGCTATACGAAGTTATGA
ATTCGATATCAAGCTTATCGATAATCAACCTCTGGATTACAAAATTTGTGAAAGATTGACTGGTATTCTT
AACTATGTTGCTCCTTTTACGCTATGTGGATACGCTGCTTTAATGCCTTTGTATCATGCTATTGCTTCCC
GTATGGCTTTCATTTTCTCCTCCTTGTATAAATCCTGGTTGCTGTCTCTTTATGAGGAGTTGTGGCCCGT
TGTCAGGCAACGTGGCGTGGTGTGCACTGTGTTTGCTGACGCAACCCCCACTGGTTGGGGCATTGCCACC
ACCTGTCAGCTCCTTTCCGGGACTTTCGCTTTCCCCCTCCCTATTGCCACGGCGGAACTCATCGCCGCCT
GCCTTGCCCGCTGCTGGACAGGGGCTCGGCTGTTGGGCACTGACAATTCCGTGGTGTTGTCGGGGAAATC
ATCGTCCTTTCCTTGGCTGCTCGCCTATGTTGCCACCTGGATTCTGCGCGGGACGTCCTTCTGCTACGTC
CCTTCGGCCCTCAATCCAGCGGACCTTCCTTCCCGCGGCCTGCTGCCGGCTCTGCGGCCTCTTCCGCGTC
TTCGCCTTCGCCCTCAGACGAGTCGGATCTCCCTTTGGGCCGCCTCCCCGCATCGATACCGAGCGCTGCT
CGAGAGATCTACGGGTGGCATCCCTGTGACCCCTCCCCAGTGCCTCTCCTGGCCCTGGAAGTTGCCACTC
CAGTGCCCACCAGCCTTGTCCTAATAAAATTAAGTTGCATCATTTTGTCTGACTAGGTGTCCTTCTATAA
TATTATGGGGTGGAGGGGGGTGGTATGGAGCAAGGGGCAAGTTGGGAAGACAACCTGTAGGGCCTGCGGG
GTCTATTGGGAACCAAGCTGGAGTGCAGTGGCACAATCTTGGCTCACTGCAATCTCCGCCTCCTGGGTTC
AAGCGATTCTCCTGCCTCAGCCTCCCGAGTTGTTGGGATTCCAGGCATGCATGACCAGGCTCAGCTAATT
TTTGTTTTTTTGGTAGAGACGGGGTTTCACCATATTGGCCAGGCTGGTCTCCAACTCCTA
Features (pLannotate 1.2.2; 25 found; start..end, strand, type, name):
    119..259     +  repeat_region  AAV2 ITR: inverted terminal repeat of adeno-associated virus serotype 2 inverted
    264..315     -  misc_feature   bom (fragment): basis of mobility region from pBR322
    334..789     +  rep_origin     f1 ori (sequence partly withheld): f1 bacteriophage origin of replication; arrow indicates direction of (+) strand synthesis
    790..839     -  misc_feature   bom (fragment): basis of mobility region from pBR322
    941..976     -  CDS            rop (fragment): Rop protein, which maintains plasmids at low copy number; rop
   1071..1175    +  promoter       AmpR promoter: bla
   1176..2036    +  CDS            AmpR: β-lactamase; bla; confers resistance to ampicillin, carbenicillin, and related antibiotics
   2207..2795    +  rep_origin     ori: high-copy-number ColE1/pMB1/pBR322/pUC origin of replication
   2868..2895    +  repeat_region  AAV2 ITR (fragment): inverted terminal repeat of adeno-associated virus serotype 2 inverted
   2924..2951    +  repeat_region  AAV2 ITR (fragment): inverted terminal repeat of adeno-associated virus serotype 2 inverted
   3001..3423    +  promoter       hSyn promoter (fragment): human synapsin I promoter; confers neuron-specific expression (Kügler et al., 2003)
   3461..3494    +  protein_bind   lox2272: Cre-mediated recombination occurs in the 8-bp core sequence (GGATACTT). lox2272 sites are compatible with each other, but incompatible with loxP or loxN sites (Lee and Saito, 1988). Cre recombinase
   3495..3544    -  intron         β-globin intron (fragment): internally truncated intron from human β-globin
   3545..3578    +  protein_bind   loxP: Cre-mediated recombination occurs in the 8-bp core sequence (GCATACAT). Cre recombinase
   3721..3999    -  CDS            GHRHR (fragment): GHRHR_HUMAN - Experimental evidence at protein level: Swiss-Prot protein existence level 1. Receptor for GRF, coupled to G proteins which activate adenylyl cyclase. Stimulates somatotroph cell growth, growth hormone gene transcription and growth hormone secretion. From Homo sapiens (Human).
   3973..4695    -  CDS            cEGFP: cEGFP is a basic (constitutively fluorescent) green fluorescent protein published in 2008, derived from Aequorea victoria.
   4777..5628    -  CDS            GHRHR (fragment): GHRHR_HUMAN - Experimental evidence at protein level: Swiss-Prot protein existence level 1. Receptor for GRF, coupled to G proteins which activate adenylyl cyclase. Stimulates somatotroph cell growth, growth hormone gene transcription and growth hormone secretion. From Homo sapiens (Human).
   5700..5717    -  protein_bind   attB1 (fragment): mutant version of attB; core recombination site for the Gateway® BP reaction BP Clonase™
   5719..5781    -  sig_peptide    Igκ leader: leader sequence from mouse immunoglobulin κ light chain
   5794..5827    -  protein_bind   lox2272: Cre-mediated recombination occurs in the 8-bp core sequence (GGATACTT). lox2272 sites are compatible with each other, but incompatible with loxP or loxN sites (Lee and Saito, 1988). Cre recombinase
   5828..5877    -  intron         β-globin intron (fragment): internally truncated intron from human β-globin
   5878..5911    -  protein_bind   loxP: Cre-mediated recombination occurs in the 8-bp core sequence (GCATACAT). Cre recombinase
   5912..5936    +  misc_feature   MCS (fragment): pBluescript multiple cloning site
   5936..6524    +  misc_feature   WPRE: woodchuck hepatitis virus posttranscriptional regulatory element
   6556..79      +  polyA_signal   hGH poly(A) signal (across the origin): human growth hormone polyadenylation signal
