[The description below was written by a language model from this plasmid's Addgene catalogue record and pLannotate feature annotations shown in this document.]
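Description:
pAAV-hSyn-DIO-GRAB_VIP1.0 is an adeno-associated virus transfer plasmid built on a pAAV backbone, intended for packaging into recombinant AAV and delivery to neurons. In bacteria it is maintained by a high-copy ColE1/pUC-type origin and selected with ampicillin through the β-lactamase gene. An f1 phage origin is also present. AAV2 inverted terminal repeats flank the expression cassette and provide the signals for genome replication and encapsidation. One ITR is annotated in full and the other only as short fragments, which is common when these structured repeats are read by sequencing.

The payload is GRAB_VIP1.0, a GPCR-activation-based green fluorescent sensor for vasoactive intestinal peptide. The annotation shows a circularly permuted EGFP module inserted between two segments of a human receptor scaffold, preceded by a mouse Igκ leader that directs the protein into the secretory pathway for membrane display. The automated annotation labels the receptor segments as GHRHR fragments. This is probably a homology-based match to a related class B receptor, and the record does not state which receptor was actually used. Ligand binding is expected to alter the fluorescence of the embedded fluorescent protein.

The coding sequence sits in reverse orientation relative to the human synapsin I promoter and is bracketed by oppositely oriented lox2272 and loxP pairs (a DIO/FLEx arrangement). Cre recombinase therefore inverts and locks the cassette into the sense orientation, restricting expression to Cre-positive neurons. A WPRE and the human growth hormone polyadenylation signal follow, enhancing transcript stability and processing. The construct is suited to cell-type-specific optical monitoring of VIP release.
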