Addgene plasmid #208680: pAAV-hSyn-DIO-GRAB_VIP1.0
Purpose: Expresses the genetically-encoded fluorescent vasoactive intestinal peptide (VIP) sensor GRAB_VIP1.0 in a cre-dependent manner
Depositing lab: Yulong Li. Depositing organization: Peking University. Publication: A tool kit of highly selective and sensitive genetically encoded neuropeptide sensors. Wang H, Qian T, Zhao Y, Zhuo Y, Wu C, Osakada T, Chen P, Chen Z, Ren H, Yan Y, Geng L, Fu S, Mei L, Li G, Wu L, Jiang Y, Qian W, Zhang L, Peng W, Xu M, Hu J, Jiang M, Chen L, Tang C, Zhu Y, Lin D, Zhou JN, Li Y. Science. 2023 Nov 17;382(6672):eabq8173. doi: 10.1126/science.abq8173. Epub 2023 Nov 17. PubMed 37972184.
Backbone
  Vector backbone: pAAV
  Backbone size w/o insert (bp): 4552
  Vector type: AAV
Growth in bacteria
  Bacterial resistance: Ampicillin, 100 μg/mL
  Growth temperature: 37°C
  Growth strain: NEB Stable
  Copy number: High Copy
Gene/Insert
  Gene/Insert name: GPCR activation based vasoactive intestinal peptide (VIP) sensor GRAB_VIP1.0 (alt names: GRAB_VIP1.0; VIP1.0)
  Species: H. sapiens (human)
  Insert size (bp): 2193
  Promoter: hSyn
  Cloning method: Gibson Cloning
  Sequencing primers: 5′ ACGGGCGCGACCATCTGCGC; 3′ CATTAAAGCAGCGTATCC
Terms and licenses: Academic/Nonprofit Terms; Industry Terms: Not Available to Industry
Depositor comments: Please visit https://www.biorxiv.org/content/10.1101/2022.03.26.485911v1 for bioRxiv preprint.
How to cite: pAAV-hSyn-DIO-GRAB_VIP1.0 was a gift from Yulong Li (Addgene plasmid # 208680 ; http://n2t.net/addgene:208680 ; RRID:Addgene_208680)
