>Addgene plasmid #208680 | pAAV-hSyn-DIO-GRAB_VIP1.0 | depositor partial sequence | sequence record 406529 | GRAB_VIP1.0
ATGGAGACAGACACACTCCTGCTATGGGTACTGCTGCTCTGGGTTCCAGGTTCCACTGGTGACACAAGTT
TGTACAAAAAAGTTGGCACCACCGGTCGGACGCTGCTGCCTCCCGCGCTGCTGACCTGCTGGCTGCTCGC
CCCCGTGAACAGCATTCACCCAGAATGCCGATTTCATCTGGAAATACAGGAGGAAGAAACAAAATGTGCA
GAGCTTCTGAGGTCTCAAACAGAAAAACACAAAGCCTGCAGTGGCGTCTGGGACAACATCACGTGCTGGC
GGCCTGCCAATGTGGGAGAGACCGTCACGGTGCCCTGCCCAAAAGTCTTCAGCAATTTTTACAGCAAAGC
AGGAAACATAAGCAAAAACTGTACGAGTGACGGATGGTCAGAGACGTTCCCAGATTTCGTCGATGCCTGT
GGCTACAGCGACCCGGAGGATGAGAGCAAGATCACGTTTTATATTCTGGTGAAGGCCATTTATACCCTGG
GCTACAGTGTCTCTCTGATGTCTCTTGCAACAGGAAGCATAATTCTGTGCCTCTTCAGGAAGCTGCACTG
CACCAGGAATTACATCCACCTGAACCTGTTCCTGTCCTTCATCCTGAGAGCCATCTCAGTGCTGGTCAAG
GACGACGTTCTCTACTCCAGCTCTGGCACGTTGCACTGCCCTGACCAGCCATCCTCCTGGGTGGGCTGCA
AGCTGAGCCTGGTCTTCCTGCAGTACTGCATCATGGCCAACTTCTTCTGGCTGCTGGTGGAGGGGCTCTA
CCTCCACACCCTCCTGGTGGCCATGCTCCCCCCTAGAAGGTGCTTCCTGGCCTACCTCCTGATCGGATGG
GGCCTCCCCACCGTCTGCATCGGTGCATGGACTGCGGCCAGGCTCTACTTAGAAGACACCGGTTGCTGGG
ATACAAACGACCACAGTGTGCCCTGGTGGGTCATACGAATACCGATTTTAATTTCCATCATCGTCAATTT
TGTCCTTTTCATTAGTATTATACGAATTTTGCTGCAGAAGTTAACATCCCCACCCGCGCCGGCCGGGCCG
CGCGACACCGACGCGCTGGACCTGGAGGAGGGAGGAAACGTCTATATCAAGGCCGACAAGCAGAAGAACG
GCATCAAGGCGAACTTCCACATCCGCCACAACATCGAGGACGGCGGCGTGCAGCTCGCCTACCACTACCA
GCAGAACACCCCCATCGGCGACGGCCCCGTGCTGCTGCCCGACAACCACTACCTGAGCGTGCAGTCCAAA
CTTTCGAAAGACCCCAACGAGAAGCGCGATCACATGGTCCTGCTGGAGTTCGTGACCGCCGCCGGGATCA
CTCTCGGCATGGACGAGCTGTACAAGGGCGGTACCGGAGGGAGCATGGTGAGAAAGGGCGAGGAGCTGTT
CACCGGGGTGGTGCCCATCCTGGTCGAGCTGGACGGCGACGTAAACGGCCACAAGTTCAGCGTGTCCGGC
GAGGGTGAGGGCGATGCCACCTACGGCAAGCTGACCCTGAAGTTCATCTGCACCACCGGCAAGCTGCCCG
TGCCCTGGCCCACCCTCGTGACCACCCTGACCTACGGCGTGCAGTGCTTCAGCCGCTACCCCGACCACAT
GAAGCAGCACGACTTCTTCAAGTCCGCCATGCCCGAAGGCTACATCCAGGAGCGCACCATCTTCTTCAAG
GACGACGGCAACTACAAGACCCGCGCCGAGGTGAAGTTCGAGGGCGACACCCTGGTGAACCGCATCGAGC
TGAAGGGCATCGACTTCAAGGAGGACGGCAACATCCTGGGGCACAAGCTGGAGTACAACACCGGAGCAGC
AGCACGCTGGCGCGGGTCTCAGTACAAGAGGCTGGCCAAGTCCACGCTCCTGCTTATCCCGCTGTTCGGC
GTCCACTACATGGTGTTTGCCGTGTTTCCCATCAGCATCTCCTCCAAATACCAGATACTGTTTGAGCTGT
GCCTCGGGTCGTTCCAGGGCCTGGTGGTGGCCGTCCTCTACTGTTTCCTGAACAGTGAGGTGCAGTGCGA
GCTGAAGCGAAAATGGCGAAGCCGGTGCCCGACCCCGTCCGCGAGCCGGGATTACAGGGTCTGCGGTTCC
TCCTTCTCCCGCAACGGCTCGGAGGGCGCCCTGCAGTTCCACCGCGGCTCCCGCGCCCAGTCCTTCCTGC
AAACGGAGACCTCGGTCATCTAG
